>Addgene plasmid #29182 | pEMS1382 | addgene partial sequence | sequence record 39555 | EGFP-N 5'-CGTCGCCGTCCAGCTCGACCAG-3'
GCTCACCATGGTGGCGGAAGTTCCTATACCTTTTGAAGAATAGGAACTTCGGCGCGCCCCTTTCTGCAGG
CGTCGTCTCTGCTGCGGGTCCTGGGCGGCAGGACTGGTGGGCAGAGGCAGCCTCTTATTCCCTCTGCCCA
GGGAGGATGGATGAACCCTGGTGCAGCCCACTGCAGGCCGTGGCAGCCAATGGGAGCCGAAGGCGGGGGT
GGCAGGGCTGCCAGGCCTGCACACAGGGCTGCATTGACCAAGCAGCCCCGGGGACTTGCTGGGAGCCAGG
ATTGCACATGGGCTGAGGAAGAAAAAAGGGCCTGTAGGGCAGGAAGTGGGGAGTCAGCTTTTTGTGCGAT
TTCTTTATTACATGAATATTGATGTCACCCTAAAGGCAAGGTTGGGGGTGGGGAGAGGAGAGAGACTTGG
ATTAATTGATTCAAACAAAGCAAATGTGCAGCCAAGAACAAGCAGCTTCCAAGTACAGGCTGAGCATAGG
AGATTAAGTGGCCTGCAAGTTGGTTTCTAATGGAGAGGCCCCTGGAGCTTCTCTCCTCTGCCATCCTCCA
AGTCTGGCCCCACTGGGCGTGAAGTTCTGTGGACAGTAGTGCTTGTCTGTGGTCAGCCCTGGGCTCAACG
GGGCTGCCTCAGAG
