>Addgene plasmid #29182 | pEMS1382 | addgene partial sequence | sequence record 39677 | pEMS1307-fwd 5'-ccgcacgtctaagaaaccat-3'
AAATAGGCGTATCACGAGGCCCTTTCGTCTTCAAGAATTAATTCCGATCATATTCAATAACCCTTAATGA
ATTCGAGCTCCTAGGCCGGCCTGGTCAGCACTTACAGGAATGGTCCCTCCAACATCTGAGCGAGGAAGGG
GCACAGAGCACAGTTGTGCCTTCCTTGGGCCTGGGCAAGCTCTGTGCTTCACAGAGCAAGCCTGTGTCAG
ATCCTTCAGCAGAGACCACAGCCAGGGGTGGTGAAGCCGATGAGGAAGTGAGGGCCAACCACACTGCTCA
GGCTGTTCCTCACAGGAGGCTGGGGCAGGCTGAGCCACGCAAGACCACAGCTCTCAGCCCTGTGCTATTT
CCAGGGCACACTTACAGATCCTGAATGGTAGAGAACGTCCTGGATAAAACAATGACAGCAAGACAGCCAT
GTACACAGATATCTTGTGGGAAACCCTTTCACGGCCACTTTGAAACTGGGTTGGGAGAAGGACGTGATGC
TGGGTCAGGCATCCATTGGGGACCATGGACATTTTTGGAGAGTTTGGGCCAATGTTCTTGTGTAATTTGT
CAGAAGGAACACCTACTTCT
