[The description below was written by a language model from this plasmid's Addgene catalogue record.]
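Description:
pEMS1382 is a Pleiades Promoter Project plasmid built on the large pEMS1306 backbone (about 16.5 kb without insert). It is propagated in standard E. coli cloning strains as a high-copy plasmid under ampicillin selection. The record includes no feature table, so the origin of replication and the other elements that make up this sizeable backbone are not stated here. Any genomic targeting or integration components it may contain also cannot be confirmed from the fields given.

The payload is Ple183, a 1,384 bp human MiniPromoter designed from regulatory sequence of the S100B gene (S100 calcium binding protein B). It was inserted by restriction cloning between FseI and AscI sites, and the record does not say whether these sites survive. The MiniPromoter sits upstream of a backbone-encoded EGFP-NLS reporter, an enhanced green fluorescent protein carrying a nuclear localization signal. Cells in which the promoter is active are therefore marked by nuclear green fluorescence, which makes individual expressing cells easier to identify and count in tissue. Although the catalogue lists EGFP-NLS as a C-terminal tag, the insert is a promoter rather than a coding sequence, so the arrangement is best understood as a promoter-reporter cassette rather than a fusion protein.

The construct belongs to a toolbox of compact human promoters intended to drive selective expression in defined brain regions or cell types. For this MiniPromoter, reporter expression was detected in the brain but not in the eye. It serves mainly to characterise the Ple183 element, or as a source of it for restricted transgene expression.
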