Addgene plasmid #29182: pEMS1382
Purpose: Expression of the eGFP reporter gene was detected (positive) in the brain, but not detected (negative) in the eye.
Depositing lab: Elizabeth Simpson. Depositing organization: University of British Columbia. Publication: A regulatory toolbox of MiniPromoters to drive selective expression in the brain. Portales-Casamar E, Swanson DJ, Liu L, de Leeuw CN, Banks KG, Ho Sui SJ, Fulton DL, Ali J, Amirabbasi M, Arenillas DJ, Babyak N, Black SF, Bonaguro RJ, Brauer E, Candido TR, Castellarin M, Chen J, Chen Y, Cheng JC, Chopra V, Docking TR, Dreolini L, D'Souza CA, Flynn EK, Glenn R, Hatakka K, Hearty TG, Imanian B, Jiang S, Khorasan-zadeh S, Komljenovic I, Laprise S, Liao NY, Lim JS, Lithwick S, Liu F, Liu J, Lu M, McConechy M, McLeod AJ, Milisavljevic M, Mis J, O'Connor K, Palma B, Palmquist DL, Schmouth JF, Swanson MI, Tam B, Ticoll A, Turner JL, Varhol R, Vermeulen J, Watkins RF, Wilson G, Wong BK, Wong SH, Wong TY, Yang GS, Ypsilanti AR, Jones SJ, Holt RA, Goldowitz D, Wasserman WW, Simpson EM. Proc Natl Acad Sci U S A. 2010 Sep 21. 107(38):16589-94. 10.1073/pnas.1009158107 PubMed 20807748.
Backbone
  Vector backbone: pEMS1306
  Backbone size w/o insert (bp): 16454
  Vector type: Pleiades Promoter Project [sic, Pleaides Plieades]
Growth in bacteria
  Bacterial resistance: Ampicillin, 100 μg/mL
  Growth temperature: 37°C
  Growth strain: DH5alpha
  Growth instructions: DH10B
  Copy number: High Copy
Gene/Insert
  Gene/Insert name: Ple183 (alt names: S100B; S100 protein, beta polypeptide, neural; S100 calcium binding protein B)
  Species: H. sapiens (human)
  Insert size (bp): 1384
  Entrez Gene: S100B (a.k.a. NEF, S100, S100-B, S100beta)
  Tag / fusion protein: EGFP-NLS (C terminal on backbone)
  Cloning method: Restriction Enzyme; 5′ cloning site FseI (unknown if destroyed); 3′ cloning site AscI (unknown if destroyed)
  Sequencing primers: 5′ Unknown
Terms and licenses: Academic/Nonprofit Terms; Industry Terms: Not Available to Industry
How to cite: pEMS1382 was a gift from Elizabeth Simpson (Addgene plasmid # 29182 ; http://n2t.net/addgene:29182 ; RRID:Addgene_29182)
